Addgene plasmid #183907: LV-hGFAP-SOX2
Purpose: Expression of human SOX2 under the human GFAP ABC1D promoter
Depositing lab: Chun-Li Zhang. Depositing organization: University of Texas Southwestern Medical Center. Publication: In vivo reprogramming of astrocytes to neuroblasts in the adult brain. Niu W, Zang T, Zou Y, Fang S, Smith DK, Bachoo R, Zhang CL. Nat Cell Biol. 2013 Oct;15(10):1164-75. doi: 10.1038/ncb2843. Epub 2013 Sep 22. PubMed 24056302.
Backbone
  Vector backbone: CS-CDF-CG-PRE
  Vector type: Mammalian Expression, Lentiviral
Growth in bacteria
  Bacterial resistance: Ampicillin, 100 μg/mL
  Growth temperature: 30°C
  Growth strain: NEB Stable
  Copy number: High Copy
Gene/Insert
  Gene/Insert name: SOX2
  Species: H. sapiens (human)
  Entrez Gene: GFAP (a.k.a. ALXDRD); SOX2 (a.k.a. ANOP3, MCOPS3)
  Cloning method: Restriction Enzyme; 5′ cloning site Unknown (unknown if destroyed); 3′ cloning site Unknown (unknown if destroyed)
Terms and licenses: Academic/Nonprofit Terms; Industry Terms: Not Available to Industry
How to cite: LV-hGFAP-SOX2 was a gift from Chun-Li Zhang (Addgene plasmid # 183907 ; http://n2t.net/addgene:183907 ; RRID:Addgene_183907)
