[The description below was written by a language model from this plasmid's Addgene catalogue record and pLannotate feature annotations shown in this document.]
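Description:
LV-hGFAP-SOX2 is an HIV-1-based lentiviral transfer plasmid built on the CS-CDF-CG-PRE backbone for expressing human SOX2 in mammalian cells under the human GFAP ABC1D promoter, a compact astrocyte-selective promoter. In bacteria it is maintained through a high-copy ColE1/pUC-type origin and selected with ampicillin via the β-lactamase gene. An f1 origin is also present, along with an SV40/EM7-driven BleoR cassette with an SV40 poly(A) signal that could in principle confer Zeocin resistance. This cassette lies outside the LTR-flanked region and so would not be carried into the packaged viral genome.

The viral portion follows a CMV-driven, Tat-independent layout. A CMV enhancer/promoter replaces the U3 region upstream of a truncated 5' LTR and drives genomic RNA production in packaging cells. It is followed by the Ψ packaging signal with a partial gag sequence, the RRE for Rev-dependent nuclear export, and the cPPT/CTS, which aids nuclear import of the reverse-transcribed genome. The annotated SOX2 coding sequence sits downstream, followed by WPRE to enhance transcript stability and expression, then a truncated 3' LTR and a bGH poly(A) signal. The short nef-like match between WPRE and the LTR most likely reflects residual HIV sequence rather than a functional gene. The automated feature table does not annotate the GFAP promoter itself. The unannotated stretch between the cPPT/CTS and the start of SOX2, spanning the circular junction, is where it would be expected, although this is inferred from the catalogue description.

The associated publication concerns in vivo reprogramming of astrocytes to neuroblasts in the adult brain, consistent with using this vector to deliver SOX2 selectively to GFAP-expressing astrocytes.
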