Features (pLannotate 1.2.2; 28 found; start..end, strand, type, name):
    663..1613    +  CDS            SOX2: SOX2_HUMAN - Experimental evidence at protein level: Swiss-Prot protein existence level 1. Transcription factor that forms a trimeric complex with OCT4 on DNA and controls the expression of a number of genes involved in embryonic development such as YES1, FGF4, UTF1 and ZFP206 (By similarity). Binds to the proximal enhancer region of NANOG (By similarity). Critical for early embryogenesis and for embryonic stem cell pluripotency (PubMed:18035408). Downstream SRRT target that mediates the promotion of neural stem cell self-renewal (By similarity). Keeps neural cells undifferentiated by countera
   1648..2236    +  misc_feature   WPRE: woodchuck hepatitis virus posttranscriptional regulatory element
   2161..2748    +  CDS            nef: NEF_HV112 - Experimental evidence at protein level: Swiss-Prot protein existence level 1. Extracellular Nef protein targets CD4(+) T-lymphocytes for apoptosis by interacting with CXCR4 surface receptors. From Human immunodeficiency virus type 1 group M subtype B (isolate PCV12) (HIV-1).
   2755..2935    +  LTR            5' LTR (truncated): truncated 5' long terminal repeat (LTR) from HIV-1
   2967..3191    +  polyA_signal   bGH poly(A) signal: bovine growth hormone polyadenylation signal
   3195..3216    +  promoter       SV40 promoter (fragment): SV40 enhancer and early promoter
   3237..3665    +  rep_origin     f1 ori (sequence partly withheld): f1 bacteriophage origin of replication; arrow indicates direction of (+) strand synthesis
   3679..4008    +  promoter       SV40 promoter: SV40 enhancer and early promoter
   4056..4103    +  promoter       EM7 promoter: synthetic bacterial promoter&nbsp
   4122..4496    +  CDS            BleoR: antibiotic-binding protein; Sh ble from Streptoalloteichus hindustanus; confers resistance to bleomycin, phleomycin, and Zeocin™
   4506..4631    +  CDS            ble (fragment): BLE_KLEPN - Experimental evidence at protein level: Swiss-Prot protein existence level 1. Binding protein with a strong affinity to the bleomycin family of antibiotics. Binds to CL990; an antimitotic-antibiotic compound. From Klebsiella pneumoniae.
   4626..4747    +  polyA_signal   SV40 poly(A) signal: SV40 polyadenylation signal
   4820..4836    -  protein_bind   lac operator: The lac repressor binds to the lac operator to inhibit transcription in E. coli. This inhibition can be relieved by adding lactose or isopropyl-β-D-thiogalactopyranoside (IPTG). lac repressor encoded by lacI
   4844..4874    -  promoter       lac promoter: promoter for the E. coli lac operon
   4889..4910    -  protein_bind   CAP binding site: CAP binding activates transcription in the presence of cAMP. E. coli catabolite activator protein
   4923..5015    -  CDS            lacI (fragment): lac repressor; lacI; The lac repressor binds to the lac operator to inhibit transcription in E. coli. This inhibition can be relieved by adding lactose or isopropyl-β-D-thiogalactopyranoside (IPTG).
   5198..5786    -  rep_origin     ori: high-copy-number ColE1/pMB1/pBR322/pUC origin of replication
   5957..6817    -  CDS            AmpR: β-lactamase; bla; confers resistance to ampicillin, carbenicillin, and related antibiotics
   6818..6922    -  promoter       AmpR promoter: bla
   6981..7033    -  misc_feature   bom (fragment): basis of mobility region from pBR322
   7188..7567    +  enhancer       CMV enhancer: human cytomegalovirus immediate early enhancer
   7568..7767    +  promoter       CMV promoter: human cytomegalovirus (CMV) immediate early promoter
   7785..7965    +  LTR            5' LTR (truncated): truncated 5' long terminal repeat (LTR) from HIV-1
   8012..8137    +  misc_feature   HIV-1 Ψ: packaging signal of human immunodeficiency virus type 1
   8121..8484    +  CDS            HIV-1 gag (fragment): gag protein from human immunodeficiency virus 1; gag
   8630..8863    +  misc_feature   RRE: The Rev response element (RRE) of HIV-1 allows for Rev-dependent mRNA export from the nucleus to the cytoplasm.
   9240..9340    +  CDS            Rev (fragment): human immunodeficiency virus 1 (HIV-1) Rev protein; rev; enhances nuclear export of unspliced and incompletely spliced viral mRNAs
   9366..9483    +  misc_feature   cPPT/CTS: central polypurine tract and central termination sequence of HIV-1
>Addgene plasmid #183907 | LV-hGFAP-SOX2 | addgene full sequence | sequence record 362154 | Addgene NGS Result
CTCTGACAGAGGCTCGGGGGCCTGAGCTGGCTCTGTGAGCTGGGGAGGAGGCAGACAGCCAGGCCTTGTC
TGCAAGCAGACCTGGCAGCATTGGGCTGGCCGCCCCCCAGGGCCTCCTCTTCATGCCCAGTGAATGACTC
ACCTTGGCACAGACACAATGTTCGGGGTGGGCACAGTGCCTGCTTCCCGCCGCACCCCAGCCCCCCTCAA
ATGCCTTCCGAGAAGCCCATTGAGCAGGGGGCTTGCATTGCACCCCAGCCTGACAGCCTGGCATCTTGGG
ATAAAAGCAGCACAGCCCCCTAGGGGCTGCCCTTGCTGTGTGGCGCCACCGGCGGTGGAGAACAAGGCTC
TATTCAGCCTGTGCCCAGGAAAGGGGATCAGGGGATGCCCAGGCATGGACAGTGGGTGGCAGGGGGGGAG
AGGAGGGCTGTCTGCTTCCCAGAAGTCCAAGGACACAAATGGGTGAGGGGAGAGCTCTCCCCATAGCTGG
GCTGCGGCCCAACCCCACCCCCTCAGGCTATGCCAGGGGGTGTTGCCAGGGGCACCCGGGCATCGCCAGT
CTAGCCCACTCCTTCATAAAGCCCTCGCATCCCAGGAGCGAGCAGAGCCAGAGCAGGTTGGAGAGGAGAC
GCATCACCTCCGCTGCTCGCACCGGTGCCACCATGTACAACATGATGGAGACGGAGCTGAAGCCGCCGGG
CCCGCAGCAAACTTCGGGGGGCGGCGGCGGCAACTCCACCGCGGCGGCGGCCGGCGGCAACCAGAAAAAC
AGCCCGGACCGCGTCAAGCGGCCCATGAATGCCTTCATGGTGTGGTCCCGCGGGCAGCGGCGCAAGATGG
CCCAGGAGAACCCCAAGATGCACAACTCGGAGATCAGCAAGCGCCTGGGCGCCGAGTGGAAACTTTTGTC
GGAGACGGAGAAGCGGCCGTTCATCGACGAGGCTAAGCGGCTGCGAGCGCTGCACATGAAGGAGCACCCG
GATTATAAATACCGGCCCCGGCGGAAAACCAAGACGCTCATGAAGAAGGATAAGTACACGCTGCCCGGCG
GGCTGCTGGCCCCCGGCGGCAATAGCATGGCGAGCGGGGTCGGGGTGGGCGCCGGCCTGGGCGCGGGCGT
GAACCAGCGCATGGACAGTTACGCGCACATGAACGGCTGGAGCAACGGCAGCTACAGCATGATGCAGGAC
CAGCTGGGCTACCCGCAGCACCCGGGCCTCAATGCGCACGGCGCAGCGCAGATGCAGCCCATGCACCGCT
ACGACGTGAGCGCCCTGCAGTACAACTCCATGACCAGCTCGCAGACCTACATGAACGGCTCGCCCACCTA
CAGCATGTCCTACTCGCAGCAGGGCACCCCTGGCATGGCTCTTGGCTCCATGGGTTCGGTGGTCAAGTCC
GAGGCCAGCTCCAGCCCCCCTGTGGTTACCTCTTCCTCCCACTCCAGGGCGCCCTGCCAGGCCGGGGACC
TCCGGGACATGATCAGCATGTATCTCCCCGGCGCCGAGGTGCCGGAACCCGCCGCCCCCAGCAGACTTCA
CATGTCCCAGCACTACCAGAGCGGCCCGGTGCCCGGCACGGCCATTAACGGCACACTGCCCCTCTCACAC
ATGTGATGTACAACTTCGAGGGATCAAGCTTATCGATAATCAACCTCTGGATTACAAAATTTGTGAAAGA
TTGACTGGTATTCTTAACTATGTTGCTCCTTTTACGCTATGTGGATACGCTGCTTTAATGCCTTTGTATC
ATGCTATTGCTTCCCGTATGGCTTTCATTTTCTCCTCCTTGTATAAATCCTGGTTGCTGTCTCTTTATGA
GGAGTTGTGGCCCGTTGTCAGGCAACGTGGCGTGGTGTGCACTGTGTTTGCTGACGCAACCCCCACTGGT
TGGGGCATTGCCACCACCTGTCAGCTCCTTTCCGGGACTTTCGCTTTCCCCCTCCCTATTGCCACGGCGG
AACTCATCGCCGCCTGCCTTGCCCGCTGCTGGACAGGGGCTCGGCTGTTGGGCACTGACAATTCCGTGGT
GTTGTCGGGGAAGCTGACGTCCTTTCCATGGCTGCTCGCCTGTGTTGCCACCTGGATTCTGCGCGGGACG
TCCTTCTGCTACGTCCCTTCGGCCCTCAATCCAGCGGACCTTCCTTCCCGCGGCCTGCTGCCGGCTCTGC
GGCCTCTTCCGCGTCTTCGCCTTCGCCCTCAGACGAGTCGGATCTCCCTTTGGGCCGCCTCCCCGCATCG
ATACCGTCGAGACCTAGAAAAACATGGAGCAATCACAAGTAGCAATACAGCAGCTACCAATGCTGATTGT
GCCTGGCTAGAAGCACAAGAGGAGGAGGAGGTGGGTTTTCCAGTCACACCTCAGGTACCTTTAAGACCAA
TGACTTACAAGGCAGCTGTAGATCTTAGCCACTTTTTAAAAGAAAAGGGGGGACTGGAAGGGCTAATTCA
CTCCCAACGAAGACAAGATATCCTTGATCTGTGGATCTACCACACACAAGGCTACTTCCCTGATTGGCAG
AACTACACACCAGGGCCAGGGATCAGATATCCACTGACCTTTGGATGGTGCTACAAGCTAGTACCAGTTG
AGCAAGAGAAGGTAGAAGAAGCCAATGAAGGAGAGAACACCCGCTTGTTACACCCTGTGAGCCTGCATGG
GATGGATGACCCGGAGAGAGAAGTATTAGAGTGGAGGTTTGACAGCCGCCTAGCATTTCATCACATGGCC
CGAGAGCTGCATCCGGACTGTACTGGGTCTCTCTGGTTAGACCAGATCTGAGCCTGGGAGCTCTCTGGCT
AACTAGGGAACCCACTGCTTAAGCCTCAATAAAGCTTGCCTTGAGTGCTTCAAGTAGTGTGTGCCCGTCT
GTTGTGTGACTCTGGTAACTAGAGATCCCTCAGACCCTTTTAGTCAGTGTGGAAAATCTCTAGCAGGGCC
CGTTTAAACCCGCTGATCAGCCTCGACTGTGCCTTCTAGTTGCCAGCCATCTGTTGTTTGCCCCTCCCCC
GTGCCTTCCTTGACCCTGGAAGGTGCCACTCCCACTGTCCTTTCCTAATAAAATGAGGAAATTGCATCGC
ATTGTCTGAGTAGGTGTCATTCTATTCTGGGGGGTGGGGTGGGGCAGGACAGCAAGGGGGAGGATTGGGA
AGACAATAGCAGGCATGCTGGGGATGCGGTGGGCTCTATGGCTTCTGAGGCGGAAAGAACCAGCTGGGGC
TCTAGGGGGTATCCCC
[124 nt withheld, positions 3237-3360]
C
[91 nt withheld, positions 3362-3452]
A
[49 nt withheld, positions 3454-3502]
CCTTTGACGTTGGAGTCCACGTTCTTT
[37 nt withheld, positions 3530-3566]
ACCCTATCTCGGTCTATTCTTTTGATTTATAAGGGATTTTGCCGATTTCGGCCTATTGGTTAAAAAATGA
GCTGATTTAACAAAAATTTAACGCGAATTAATTCTGTGGAATGTGTGTCAGTTAGGGTGTGGAAAGTCCC
CAGGCTCCCCAGCAGGCAGAAGTATGCAAAGCATGCATCTCAATTAGTCAGCAACCAGGTGTGGAAAGTC
CCCAGGCTCCCCAGCAGGCAGAAGTATGCAAAGCATGCATCTCAATTAGTCAGCAACCATAGTCCCGCCC
CTAACTCCGCCCATCCCGCCCCTAACTCCGCCCAGTTCCGCCCATTCTCCGCCCCATGGCTGACTAATTT
TTTTTATTTATGCAGAGGCCGAGGCCGCCTCTGCCTCTGAGCTATTCCAGAAGTAGTGAGGAGGCTTTTT
TGGAGGCCTAGGCTTTTGCAAAAAGCTCCCGGGAGCTTGTATATCCATTTTCGGATCTGATCAGCACGTG
TTGACAATTAATCATCGGCATAGTATATCGGCATAGTATAATACGACAAGGTGAGGAACTAAACCATGGC
CAAGTTGACCAGTGCCGTTCCGGTGCTCACCGCGCGCGACGTCGCCGGAGCGGTCGAGTTCTGGACCGAC
CGGCTCGGGTTCTCCCGGGACTTCGTGGAGGACGACTTCGCCGGTGTGGTCCGGGACGACGTGACCCTGT
TCATCAGCGCGGTCCAGGACCAGGTGGTGCCGGACAACACCCTGGCCTGGGTGTGGGTGCGCGGCCTGGA
CGAGCTGTACGCCGAGTGGTCGGAGGTCGTGTCCACGAACTTCCGGGACGCCTCCGGGCCGGCCATGACC
GAGATCGGCGAGCAGCCGTGGGGGCGGGAGTTCGCCCTGCGCGACCCGGCCGGCAACTGCGTGCACTTCG
TGGCCGAGGAGCAGGACTGACACGTGCTACGAGATTTCGATTCCACCGCCGCCTTCTATGAAAGGTTGGG
CTTCGGAATCGTTTTCCGGGACGCCGGCTGGATGATCCTCCAGCGCGGGGATCTCATGCTGGAGTTCTTC
GCCCACCCCAACTTGTTTATTGCAGCTTATAATGGTTACAAATAAAGCAATAGCATCACAAATTTCACAA
ATAAAGCATTTTTTTCACTGCATTCTAGTTGTGGTTTGTCCAAACTCATCAATGTATCTTATCATGTCTG
TATACCGTCGACCTCTAGCTAGAGCTTGGCGTAATCATGGTCATAGCTGTTTCCTGTGTGAAATTGTTAT
CCGCTCACAATTCCACACAACATACGAGCCGGAAGCATAAAGTGTAAAGCCTGGGGTGCCTAATGAGTGA
GCTAACTCACATTAATTGCGTTGCGCTCACTGCCCGCTTTCCAGTCGGGAAACCTGTCGTGCCAGCTGCA
TTAATGAATCGGCCAACGCGCGGGGAGAGGCGGTTTGCGTATTGGGCGCTCTTCCGCTTCCTCGCTCACT
GACTCGCTGCGCTCGGTCGTTCGGCTGCGGCGAGCGGTATCAGCTCACTCAAAGGCGGTAATACGGTTAT
CCACAGAATCAGGGGATAACGCAGGAAAGAACATGTGAGCAAAAGGCCAGCAAAAGGCCAGGAACCGTAA
AAAGGCCGCGTTGCTGGCGTTTTTCCATAGGCTCCGCCCCCCTGACGAGCATCACAAAAATCGACGCTCA
AGTCAGAGGTGGCGAAACCCGACAGGACTATAAAGATACCAGGCGTTTCCCCCTGGAAGCTCCCTCGTGC
GCTCTCCTGTTCCGACCCTGCCGCTTACCGGATACCTGTCCGCCTTTCTCCCTTCGGGAAGCGTGGCGCT
TTCTCATAGCTCACGCTGTAGGTATCTCAGTTCGGTGTAGGTCGTTCGCTCCAAGCTGGGCTGTGTGCAC
GAACCCCCCGTTCAGCCCGACCGCTGCGCCTTATCCGGTAACTATCGTCTTGAGTCCAACCCGGTAAGAC
ACGACTTATCGCCACTGGCAGCAGCCACTGGTAACAGGATTAGCAGAGCGAGGTATGTAGGCGGTGCTAC
AGAGTTCTTGAAGTGGTGGCCTAACTACGGCTACACTAGAAGAACAGTATTTGGTATCTGCGCTCTGCTG
AAGCCAGTTACCTTCGGAAAAAGAGTTGGTAGCTCTTGATCCGGCAAACAAACCACCGCTGGTAGCGGTG
GTTTTTTTGTTTGCAAGCAGCAGATTACGCGCAGAAAAAAAGGATCTCAAGAAGATCCTTTGATCTTTTC
TACGGGGTCTGACGCTCAGTGGAACGAAAACTCACGTTAAGGGATTTTGGTCATGAGATTATCAAAAAGG
ATCTTCACCTAGATCCTTTTAAATTAAAAATGAAGTTTTAAATCAATCTAAAGTATATATGAGTAAACTT
GGTCTGACAGTTACCAATGCTTAATCAGTGAGGCACCTATCTCAGCGATCTGTCTATTTCGTTCATCCAT
AGTTGCCTGACTCCCCGTCGTGTAGATAACTACGATACGGGAGGGCTTACCATCTGGCCCCAGTGCTGCA
ATGATACCGCGAGACCCACGCTCACCGGCTCCAGATTTATCAGCAATAAACCAGCCAGCCGGAAGGGCCG
AGCGCAGAAGTGGTCCTGCAACTTTATCCGCCTCCATCCAGTCTATTAATTGTTGCCGGGAAGCTAGAGT
AAGTAGTTCGCCAGTTAATAGTTTGCGCAACGTTGTTGCCATTGCTACAGGCATCGTGGTGTCACGCTCG
TCGTTTGGTATGGCTTCATTCAGCTCCGGTTCCCAACGATCAAGGCGAGTTACATGATCCCCCATGTTGT
GCAAAAAAGCGGTTAGCTCCTTCGGTCCTCCGATCGTTGTCAGAAGTAAGTTGGCCGCAGTGTTATCACT
CATGGTTATGGCAGCACTGCATAATTCTCTTACTGTCATGCCATCCGTAAGATGCTTTTCTGTGACTGGT
GAGTACTCAACCAAGTCATTCTGAGAATAGTGTATGCGGCGACCGAGTTGCTCTTGCCCGGCGTCAATAC
GGGATAATACCGCGCCACATAGCAGAACTTTAAAAGTGCTCATCATTGGAAAACGTTCTTCGGGGCGAAA
ACTCTCAAGGATCTTACCGCTGTTGAGATCCAGTTCGATGTAACCCACTCGTGCACCCAACTGATCTTCA
GCATCTTTTACTTTCACCAGCGTTTCTGGGTGAGCAAAAACAGGAAGGCAAAATGCCGCAAAAAAGGGAA
TAAGGGCGACACGGAAATGTTGAATACTCATACTCTTCCTTTTTCAATATTATTGAAGCATTTATCAGGG
TTATTGTCTCATGAGCGGATACATATTTGAATGTATTTAGAAAAATAAACAAATAGGGGTTCCGCGCACA
TTTCCCCGAAAAGTGCCACCTGACGTCGACGGATCGGGAGATCTCCCGATCCCCTATGGTGCACTCTCAG
TACAATCTGCTCTGATGCCGCATAGTTAAGCCAGTATCTGCTCCCTGCTTGTGTGTTGGAGGTCGCTGAG
TAGTGCGCGAGCAAAATTTAAGCTACAACAAGGCAAGGCTTGACCGACAATTGCATGAAGAATCTGCTTA
GGGTTAGGCGTTTTGCGCTGCTTCGCGATGTACGGGCCAGATATACGCGTTGACATTGATTATTGACTAG
TTATTAATAGTAATCAATTACGGGGTCATTAGTTCATAGCCCATATATGGAGTTCCGCGTTACATAACTT
ACGGTAAATGGCCCGCCTGGCTGACCGCCCAACGACCCCCGCCCATTGACGTCAATAATGACGTATGTTC
CCATAGTAACGCCAATAGGGACTTTCCATTGACGTCAATGGGTGGAGTATTTACGGTAAACTGCCCACTT
GGCAGTACATCAAGTGTATCATATGCCAAGTACGCCCCCTATTGACGTCAATGACGGTAAATGGCCCGCC
TGGCATTATGCCCAGTACATGACCTTATGGGACTTTCCTACTTGGCAGTACATCTACGTATTAGTCATCG
CTATTACCATGGTGATGCGGTTTTGGCAGTACATCAATGGGCGTGGATAGCGGTTTGACTCACGGGGATT
TCCAAGTCTCCACCCCATTGACGTCAATGGGAGTTTGTTTTGGCACCAAAATCAACGGGACTTTCCAAAA
TGTCGTAACAACTCCGCCCCATTGACGCAAATGGGCGGTAGGCGTGTACGGTGGGAGGTCTATATAAGCA
GCGCGTTTTGCCTGTACTGGGTCTCTCTGGTTAGACCAGATCTGAGCCTGGGAGCTCTCTGGCTAACTAG
GGAACCCACTGCTTAAGCCTCAATAAAGCTTGCCTTGAGTGCTTCAAGTAGTGTGTGCCCGTCTGTTGTG
TGACTCTGGTAACTAGAGATCCCTCAGACCCTTTTAGTCAGTGTGGAAAATCTCTAGCAGTGGCGCCCGA
ACAGGGACTTGAAAGCGAAAGGGAAACCAGAGGAGCTCTCTCGACGCAGGACTCGGCTTGCTGAAGCGCG
CACGGCAAGAGGCGAGGGGCGGCGACTGGTGAGTACGCCAAAAATTTTGACTAGCGGAGGCTAGAAGGAG
AGAGATGGGTGCGAGAGCGTCAGTATTAAGCGGGGGAGAATTAGATCGCGATGGGAAAAAATTCGGTTAA
GGCCAGGGGGAAAGAAAAAATATAAATTAAAACATATAGTATGGGCAAGCAGGGAGCTAGAACGATTCGC
AGTTAATCCTGGCCTGTTAGAAACATCAGAAGGCTGTAGACAAATACTGGGACAGCTACAACCATCCCTT
CAGACAGGATCAGAAGAACTTAGATCATTATATAATACAGTAGCAACCCTCTATTGTGTGCATCAAAGGA
TAGAGATAAAAGACACCAAGGAAGCTTTAGACAAGATAGAGGAAGAGCAAAACAAAAGTAAGACCACCGC
ACAGCAAGCGGCCGCTGATCTTCAGACCTGGAGGAGGAGATATGAGGGACAATTGGAGAAGTGAATTATA
TAAATATAAAGTAGTAAAAATTGAACCATTAGGAGTAGCACCCACCAAGGCAAAGAGAAGAGTGGTGCAG
AGAGAAAAAAGAGCAGTGGGAATAGGAGCTTTGTTCCTTGGGTTCTTGGGAGCAGCAGGAAGCACTATGG
GCGCAGCGTCAATGACGCTGACGGTACAGGCCAGACAATTATTGTCTGGTATAGTGCAGCAGCAGAACAA
TTTGCTGAGGGCTATTGAGGCGCAACAGCATCTGTTGCAACTCACAGTCTGGGGCATCAAGCAGCTCCAG
GCAAGAATCCTGGCTGTGGAAAGATACCTAAAGGATCAACAGCTCCTGGGGATTTGGGGTTGCTCTGGAA
AACTCATTTGCACCACTGCTGTGCCTTGGAATGCTAGTTGGAGTAATAAATCTCTGGAACAGATTTGGAA
TCACACGACCTGGATGGAGTGGGACAGAGAAATTAACAATTACACAAGCTTAATACACTCCTTAATTGAA
GAATCGCAAAACCAGCAAGAAAAGAATGAACAAGAATTATTGGAATTAGATAAATGGGCAAGTTTGTGGA
ATTGGTTTAACATAACAAATTGGCTGTGGTATATAAAATTATTCATAATGATAGTAGGAGGCTTGGTAGG
TTTAAGAATAGTTTTTGCTGTACTTTCTATAGTGAATAGAGTTAGGCAGGGATATTCACCATTATCGTTT
CAGACCCACCTCCCAACCCCGAGGGGACCCGACAGGCCCGAAGGAATAGAAGAAGAAGGTGGAGAGAGAG
ACAGAGACAGATCCATTCGATTAGTGAACGGATCTACAAATGGCAGTATTCATCCACAATTTTAAAAGAA
AAGGGGGGATTGGGGGGTACAGTGCAGGGGAAAGAATAGTAGACATAATAGCAACAGACATACAAACTAA
AGAATTACAAAAACAAATTACAAAAATTCAAAATTTTCGGGTTTATTACAGGGACAGCAGAAATTCACTT
TGAATTCAACATATCCTGGTGTGGAGTAGGGGACGCTG
